Addgene plasmid #162696: pFE-Reu-FI-prk
Purpose: Expresses R. eutropha Form IC rubisco and S. elongatus Prk
Depositing lab: David Savage. Depositing organization: University of California, Berkeley. Publication: Functional reconstitution of a bacterial CO2 concentrating mechanism in E. coli. Flamholz AI, Dugan E, Blikstad C, Gleizer S, Ben-Nissan R, Amram S, Antonovsky N, Ravishankar S, Noor E, Bar-Even A, Milo R, Savage D. Elife. 2020 Oct 21;9. pii: 59882. doi: 10.7554/eLife.59882. PubMed 33084575.
Backbone
  Vector backbone: pFE21 (derived from pZE21expressing under PLtet0-1 and constitutive tetR)
  Backbone size w/o insert (bp): 3127
  Total vector size (bp): 6133
  Vector type: Bacterial Expression
Growth in bacteria
  Bacterial resistance: Kanamycin, 50 μg/mL
  Growth temperature: 37°C
  Growth strain: DH5alpha
  Growth instructions: Do not induce with aTc in LB, it will induce prk toxicity. If you want to express the genes do so in minimal media.
  Copy number: High Copy
Gene/Insert
  Gene/Insert name: R. eutropha CbbLS and S. elongatus Prk
  Species: R. eutropha and S. elongatus
  Insert size (bp): 3006
  Promoter: PLtet0-1 promoter
  Tag / fusion protein: N terminal 6x His tag on PRK (N terminal on insert)
  Cloning method: Gibson Cloning
  Sequencing primers: 5′ gaaagccatccagtttactttgca; 3′ GCGTTCACCGACAAACAACA
Terms and licenses: Academic/Nonprofit Terms; Industry Terms: Not Available to Industry
How to cite: pFE-Reu-FI-prk was a gift from David Savage (Addgene plasmid # 162696 ; http://n2t.net/addgene:162696 ; RRID:Addgene_162696)
