[The description below was written by a language model from this plasmid's Addgene catalogue record and pLannotate feature annotations shown in this document.]
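Description:
pFE-Reu-FI-prk is a 6.1 kb bacterial expression plasmid built on pFE21, a derivative of pZE21 that combines the PLtetO-1 promoter with a constitutively expressed tetR gene. It replicates in E. coli at high copy from a ColE1/pUC-type origin and is selected with kanamycin through the neo (nptII) gene, which is followed by the lambda t0 terminator. The short Tn5 transposase, AmpR coding and pBluescript MCS fragments in the annotation appear to be non-functional remnants of the backbone's construction. TetR is annotated directly downstream of a bla (AmpR) promoter, which presumably supplies its constitutive expression.

The roughly 3 kb insert, assembled by Gibson cloning, is a synthetic operon driven by PLtetO-1 and closed by the rrnB T1 terminator. It encodes the large (CbbL) and small (CbbS) subunits of the Form IC rubisco from Ralstonia eutropha (Cupriavidus necator), followed by phosphoribulokinase (Prk) from Synechococcus elongatus carrying an N-terminal 6xHis tag. The automated annotation labels the third reading frame as a fragment of the Arabidopsis phosphoribulokinase. This most likely reflects homology matching, since the catalogue entry gives the gene's source as the cyanobacterium.

TetR represses the operon until anhydrotetracycline or a related inducer releases it from the operator sites. Prk then produces ribulose 1,5-bisphosphate and rubisco carboxylates it, giving E. coli the two Calvin cycle activities it lacks. The record notes that induction in rich medium causes Prk toxicity. The plasmid comes from work on reconstituting a bacterial CO2-concentrating mechanism in E. coli, where it provides the carbon-fixing enzyme pair.
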