Features (pLannotate 1.2.2; 14 found; start..end, strand, type, name):
     86..674     -  rep_origin     ori: high-copy-number ColE1/pMB1/pBR322/pUC origin of replication
    762..856     -  terminator     lambda t0 terminator: transcription terminator from phage lambda
    890..1681    -  CDS            neo: KKA2_KLEPN - Also known as kan, nptII. Experimental evidence at protein level: Swiss-Prot protein existence level 1. Resistance to kanamycin, neomycin, paromomycin, ribostamycin, butirosin and gentamicin B. From Klebsiella pneumoniae.
   1713..1832    -  CDS            tnpA (fragment): TN5P_ECOLX - Also known as tnp. Experimental evidence at protein level: Swiss-Prot protein existence level 1. Mediates transposition of transposon Tn5 by a 'cut and paste' mechanism. First, the monomeric transposase binds the 19 bp inverted DNA repeats flanking the transposon. Then, dimerization of the DNA- bound transposase creates a synaptic DNA complex. After nicking of the first DNA strand, excision of the transposon proceeds through a series of intermediates. The transposase then mediates the insertion of the transposon at a new site by strand transfer. The activity of the wild- type tran
   1899..1972    +  promoter       PLtetO-1 promoter: modified phage lambda PL promoter with tet operator sites (Lutz and Bujard, 1997)
   2000..3457    +  CDS            cbbL2: RBL1P_CUPNH - Also known as cbbL, cbxLP, cfxLP. Experimental evidence at transcript level: Swiss-Prot protein existence level 2. RuBisCO catalyzes two reactions: the carboxylation of D- ribulose 1,5-bisphosphate, the primary event in carbon dioxide fixation, as well as the oxidative fragmentation of the pentose substrate. Both reactions occur simultaneously and in competition at the same active site. From Cupriavidus necator (strain ATCC 17699 / DSM 428 / KCTC 22496 / NCIMB 10442 / H16 / Stanier 337) (Ralstonia eutropha).
   3518..3934    +  CDS            cbbS: RBSC_CUPNE - Also known as cbxSC, cfxSC, rbcS From Cupriavidus necator (Alcaligenes eutrophus) (Ralstonia eutropha).
   4025..4984    +  CDS            KPPR_ARATH (fragment): Experimental evidence at protein level: Swiss-Prot protein existence level 1. From Arabidopsis thaliana (Mouse-ear cress).
   5009..5032    -  misc_feature   MCS (fragment): pBluescript multiple cloning site
   5056..5142    +  terminator     rrnB T1 terminator: Escherichia coli rrnB; transcription terminator T1 from the E. coli rrnB gene
   5191..5230    -  CDS            AmpR (fragment): β-lactamase; bla; confers resistance to ampicillin, carbenicillin, and related antibiotics
   5231..5273    -  promoter       AmpR promoter (fragment): bla
   5315..5938    -  CDS            TetR: tetracycline repressor TetR; tetR from transposon Tn10; TetR binds to the tetracycline operator tetO to inhibit transcription. This inhibition can be relieved by adding tetracycline or doxycycline.
   5939..6043    -  promoter       AmpR promoter: bla
>Addgene plasmid #162696 | pFE-Reu-FI-prk | addgene full sequence | sequence record 324158 | Addgene NGS Result
AATCAGGGGATAACGCAGGAAAGAACATGTGAGCAAAAGGCCAGCAAAAGGCCAGGAACCGTAAAAAGGC
CGCGTTGCTGGCGTTTTTCCATAGGCTCCGCCCCCCTGACGAGCATCACAAAAATCGACGCTCAAGTCAG
AGGTGGCGAAACCCGACAGGACTATAAAGATACCAGGCGTTTCCCCCTGGAAGCTCCCTCGTGCGCTCTC
CTGTTCCGACCCTGCCGCTTACCGGATACCTGTCCGCCTTTCTCCCTTCGGGAAGCGTGGCGCTTTCTCA
TAGCTCACGCTGTAGGTATCTCAGTTCGGTGTAGGTCGTTCGCTCCAAGCTGGGCTGTGTGCACGAACCC
CCCGTTCAGCCCGACCGCTGCGCCTTATCCGGTAACTATCGTCTTGAGTCCAACCCGGTAAGACACGACT
TATCGCCACTGGCAGCAGCCACTGGTAACAGGATTAGCAGAGCGAGGTATGTAGGCGGTGCTACAGAGTT
CTTGAAGTGGTGGCCTAACTACGGCTACACTAGAAGGACAGTATTTGGTATCTGCGCTCTGCTGAAGCCA
GTTACCTTCGGAAAAAGAGTTGGTAGCTCTTGATCCGGCAAACAAACCACCGCTGGTAGCGGTGGTTTTT
TTGTTTGCAAGCAGCAGATTACGCGCAGAAAAAAAGGATCTCAAGAAGATCCTTTGATCTTTTCTACGGG
GTCTGACGCTCAGTGGAACGAAAACTCACGTTAAGGGATTTTGGTCATGACTAGTGCTTGGATTCTCACC
AATAAAAAACGCCCGGCGGCAACCGAGCGTTCTGAACAAATCCAGATGGAGTTCTGAGGTCATTACTGGA
TCTATCAACAGGAGTCCAAGCGAGCTCTCGAACCCCAGAGTCCCGCTCAGAAGAACTCGTCAAGAAGGCG
ATAGAAGGCGATGCGCTGCGAATCGGGAGCGGCGATACCGTAAAGCACGAGGAAGCGGTCAGCCCATTCG
CCGCCAAGCTCTTCAGCAATATCACGGGTAGCCAACGCTATGTCCTGATAGCGGTCCGCCACACCCAGCC
GGCCACAGTCGATGAATCCAGAAAAGCGGCCATTTTCCACCATGATATTCGGCAAGCAGGCATCGCCATG
GGTCACGACGAGATCCTCGCCGTCGGGCATGCGCGCCTTGAGCCTGGCGAACAGTTCGGCTGGCGCGAGC
CCCTGATGCTCTTCGTCCAGATCATCCTGATCGACAAGACCGGCTTCCATCCGAGTACGTGCTCGCTCGA
TGCGATGTTTCGCTTGGTGGTCGAATGGGCAGGTAGCCGGATCAAGCGTATGCAGCCGCCGCATTGCATC
AGCCATGATGGATACTTTCTCGGCAGGAGCAAGGTGAGATGACAGGAGATCCTGCCCCGGCACTTCGCCC
AATAGCAGCCAGTCCCTTCCCGCTTCAGTGACAACGTCGAGCACAGCTGCGCAAGGAACGCCCGTCGTGG
CCAGCCACGATAGCCGCGCTGCCTCGTCCTGCAGTTCATTCAGGGCACCGGACAGGTCGGTCTTGACAAA
AAGAACCGGGCGCCCCTGCGCTGACAGCCGGAACACGGCGGCATCAGAGCAGCCGATTGTCTGTTGTGCC
CAGTCATAGCCGAATAGCCTCTCCACCCAAGCGGCCGGAGAACCTGCGTGCAATCCATCTTGTTCAATCA
TGCGAAACGATCCTCATCCTGTCTCTTGATCAGATCTTGATCCCCTGCGCCATCAGATCCTTGGCGGCAA
GAAAGCCATCCAGTTTACTTTGCAGGGCTTCCCAACCTTACCAGAGGGCGCCCCAGCTGGCAATTCCGAC
GTCTAAGAAACCATTATTATCATGACATTAACCTATAAAAATAGGCGTATCACGAGGCCCTTTCGTCTTC
ACCTCGAGTCCCTATCAGTGATAGAGATTGACATCCCTATCAGTGATAGAGATACTGAGCACATCAGCAG
GACGCACTGACCGAATTCATTAAAGAGGAGAAAGGTACCATGAACGCACCTGAATCGGTCCAAGCCAAGC
CGCGCAAGCGCTATGACGCCGGCGTCATGAAGTACAAGGAAATGGGGTACTGGGACGGCGACTACGAGCC
CAAGGATACCGACCTGCTGGCGCTGTTCCGCATCACGCCGCAAGACGGCGTGGATCCGGTCGAGGCCGCT
GCCGCGGTGGCCGGCGAATCCTCCACCGCCACCTGGACGGTGGTGTGGACCGACCGCCTGACCGCCTGCG
ACATGTACCGCGCCAAGGCCTACCGGGTCGATCCGGTGCCCAACAACCCCGAGCAGTTCTTCTGCTACGT
GGCCTATGACCTGTCGCTGTTCGAGGAAGGCTCGATCGCCAACCTGACCGCGTCGATCATCGGCAACGTC
TTCAGCTTCAAGCCGATCAAGGCCGCGCGCCTGGAAGACATGCGCTTCCCGGTGGCCTATGTGAAGACCT
TCGCCGGCCCCTCCACGGGCATCATCGTCGAGCGCGAGCGCCTCGACAAGTTCGGCCGCCCGCTGCTGGG
CGCGACCACCAAGCCCAAGCTGGGACTGTCGGGCCGCAACTACGGCCGCGTGGTGTATGAGGGCCTGAAG
GGCGGGCTGGATTTCATGAAGGACGACGAGAACATCAACTCGCAGCCCTTCATGCACTGGCGCGACCGCT
TCCTGTTCGTGATGGACGCCGTCAACAAGGCTTCGGCCGCCACCGGCGAGGTCAAGGGCAGCTACCTCAA
CGTGACCGCCGGCACCATGGAAGAGATGTACCGGCGCGCCGAGTTCGCCAAGTCGCTGGGCTCGGTCGTC
ATCATGATCGACCTGATCGTGGGCTGGACCTGTATCCAGTCCATGAGCAACTGGTGCCGCCAGAACGACA
TGATCCTGCACCTGCACCGCGCGGGCCATGGCACCTACACCCGGCAGAAGAACCACGGCGTGTCCTTCCG
CGTGATCGCCAAATGGCTGCGCCTGGCCGGCGTCGACCACATGCACACCGGCACCGCGGTGGGCAAGCTG
GAAGGCGATCCGCTGACCGTGCAGGGCTACTACAACGTCTGCCGCGATGCGTACACCCATACCGACCTGA
CGCGCGGGCTGTTCTTCGACCAGGACTGGGCTTCGCTGCGCAAGGTGATGCCGGTGGCCTCCGGCGGCAT
CCATGCCGGCCAGATGCACCAGCTGATCCACCTCTTTGGCGACGACGTGGTGCTGCAGTTCGGCGGCGGC
ACCATCGGCCACCCGCAAGGGATCCAGGCGGGTGCTACGGCCAACCGCGTGGCGCTGGAAGCGATGGTGC
TGGCGCGCAACGAAGGCCGCGACATCCTCAATGAAGGGCCGGAGATCCTGCGCGATGCCGCGCGCTGGTG
CGGACCGCTGCGGGCTGCGCTCGATACCTGGGGCGATATCAGCTTCAACTACACGCCGACCGACACCTCG
GACTTCGCGCCCACCGCGTCGGTGGCCTGAGCCCTGGCGCGACGCCACCAAGGCACGACGAGCGAACCCA
AAGAACGAGAGGACATCATGCGTATTACTCAAGGCACTTTCTCTTTCCTGCCCGACCTCACCGACGCGCA
GATCACCAGCCAGCTTGAATACTGCCTGAACCAGGGCTGGGCGGTCGGCATCGAGTACACCGACGACCCG
CATCCGCGCAATACCTACTGGGAGATGTTCGGCCTGCCGATGTTCGACCTGCGCGATGCCGCCGGCATCC
TGCTGGAGATCAACAACGCGCGCAGCACCTTCCCCAACCACTACATCCGCGTCACGGCCTTCGATTCGAC
GCATACGGTGGAGTCGGTGGTGATGTCGTTCATCGTGAATCGTCCGGCCGACGAGCCCGGCTTCCGCCTG
GTGCGCCAGGAAGAGCCCGGCCGCACGATCCGCTATTCGATCGAGAGCTACGCCGTGCAGGCGCGCCCCG
AGGGCAGCCGCTACTGAATCTAATAGAAATAATTTTGTTTAACTTTATAAGCAGGACCGGCGGCGATGCA
TCATCACCATCACCACAGCAAGCCAGATCGTGTTGTTTTGATCGGCGTTGCCGGTGACTCCGGTTGCGGC
AAATCAACCTTCCTAAATCGCCTTGCCGACTTGTTTGGTACGGAATTGATGACGGTCATCTGCTTGGATG
ACTATCACAGTCTCGATCGCAAGGGCCGGAAGGAAGCAGGCGTAACGGCTTTGGATCCCCGCGCCAACAA
CTTTGACTTGATGTATGAACAGGTCAAGGCGTTGAAGAACGGCGAAACGATCATGAAGCCGATCTACAAC
CATGAAACCGGCTTGATCGATCCGCCCGAAAAAATCGAACCCAATCGCATCATTGTGATCGAGGGTCTGC
ATCCGCTTTACGACGAGCGCGTGCGTGAACTGCTCGATTTCAGCGTTTACCTCGACATCGATGACGAAGT
CAAAATCGCTTGGAAGATCCAACGCGATATGGCAGAACGCGGCCACTCCTACGAAGATGTCCTCGCCTCG
ATCGAAGCGCGCCGCCCTGACTTCAAGGCCTACATTGAGCCCCAGCGTGGCCATGCGGACATCGTCATCC
GCGTCATGCCGACCCAGCTAATCCCCAATGACACCGAGCGCAAGGTGCTGCGGGTGCAGTTGATCCAACG
GGAAGGCCGCGATGGTTTTGAGCCGGCTTACCTGTTCGACGAAGGTTCGACCATCCAGTGGACGCCCTGC
GGTCGTAAGCTGACCTGCTCCTATCCGGGCATTCGCTTAGCCTACGGCCCTGACACCTACTACGGTCACG
AAGTCTCAGTGCTTGAGGTCGACGGTCAGTTCGAGAACCTCGAAGAGATGATCTACGTCGAGGGCCACCT
CAGCAAGACCGACACGCAGTACTACGGTGAGTTGACCCACCTGCTGCTACAGCACAAAGATTACCCGGGT
TCGAACAACGGCACGGGTCTGTTCCAAGTGCTGACCGGCCTGAAAATGCGGGCGGCCTATGAGCGTTTGA
CCTCCCAAGCAGCACCCGTCGCCGCTAGTGTCTAGATGGAATTCCTGCAGCCCGGGGGATCCCATGGTAC
GCGTGCTAGAGGCATCAAATAAAACGAAAGGCTCAGTCGAAAGACTGGGCCTTTCGTTTTATCTGTTGTT
TGTCGGTGAACGCTCTCCTGAGTAGGACAAATCCGCCGCCGCTAGCAGTTCGTAGACGGAAACAAACGCA
GAATCCAAGCAAAAGGGAATAAGGGCGACACGGAAATGTTGAATACTCATACTCTTCCTTTTTCAATATT
ATTGAAGCATTTATCAGGGTTATGTCCACTGGGTTCGTGCCTTCATCCGGATATCCAGGAACTGTTAAGA
CCCACTTTCACATTTAAGTTGTTTTTCTAATCCGCATATGATCAATTCAAGGCCGAATAAGAAGGCTGGC
TCTGCACCTTGGTGATCAAATAATTCGATAGCTTGTCGTAATAATGGCGGCATACTATCAGTAGTAGGTG
TTTCCCTTTCTTCTTTAGCGACTTGATGCTCTTGATCTTCCAATACGCAACCTAAAGTAAAATGCCCCAC
AGCGCTGAGTGCATATAATGCATTCTCTAGTGAAAAACCTTGTTGGCATAAAAAGGCTAATTGATTTTCG
AGAGTTTCATACTGTTTTTCTGTAGGCCGTGTACCTAAATGTACTTTTGCTCCATCGCGATGACTTAGTA
AAGCACATCTAAAACTTTTAGCGTTATTACGTAAAAAATCTTGCCAGCTTTCCCCTTCTAAAGGGCAAAA
GTGAGTATGGTGCCTATCTAACATCTCAATGGCTAAGGCGTCGAGCAAAGCCCGCTTATTTTTTACATGC
CAATACAATGTAGGCTGCTCTACACCTAGCTTCTGGGCGAGTTTACGGGTTGTTAAACCTTCGATTCCGA
CCTCATTAAGCAGCTCTAATGCGCTGTTAATCACTTTACTTTTATCTAATCTAGACATACTCTTCCTTTT
TCAATATTATTGAAGCATTTATCAGGGTTATTGTCTCATGAGCGGATACATATTTGAATGTATTTAGAAA
AATAAACAAATAGGGGTTCCGCGTTTCCCTCGACAATTCGCGCTAGACCTAGGGCGTTCGGCTGCGGCGA
GCGGTATCAGCTCACTCAAAGGCGGTAATACGGTTATCCACAG
